>Addgene plasmid #140466 | iSKetSnFR1 | addgene full sequence | sequence record 296106 | Addgene NGS Result
GATCTCGATCCCGCGAAATTAATACGACTCACTATAGGGAGACCACAACGGTTTCCCTCTAGAAATAATT
TTGTTTAACTTTAAGAAGGAGATATACATATGCATCATCATCATCATCATGGTTATCCCTATGATGTTCC
AGATTATGCTGGGGCCCAGCCGGCCAGATCTGCGAACGACACCGTAGTTGTGGGCTCGATCAACTTTACA
GAAGGGATTATCGTCGCAAACATGGTGGCAGAGATGATTGAGGCGCATACAGACCTTAAGGTGGTTCGCA
AACTGAACCTTGGCGGGGAGAACGTTAACTTTGAAGCCATTAAACGCGGAGGTGCGAATAATGGTATTGA
CATTTACGTGGAGTACACTGGGCACGGTCTTGTGGATATTCTGGGGTTCCCGGAGCCGAACGTCTATATC
ACCGCCGACAAGCAGAAGAACGGCATCAAGGCGAACTTCAAGATCCGCCACAACGTGGAGGACGGCAGCG
TGCAGCTCGCCGACCACTACCAGCAGAACACCCCCATCGGCGACGGCCCCGTGCTGCTGCCCGACAACCA
CTACCTGAGCACCCAGTCCGTGCTGAGCAAAGACCCCAACGAGAAGCGCGATCACATGGTCCTGCTGGAG
TTCGTGACCGCCGCCGGGATCACTCTCGGCATGGACGAGCTGTACAAGGGCGGTACCGGAGGGAGCATGA
GCAAGGGCGAGGAGCTGTTCACCGGGGTGGTGCCCATCCTGGTCGAGCTGGACGGCGGCGTAAACGGCCA
CAAGTTCAGCGTGCGCGGCGAGGGCGAGGGCGATGCCACCAACGGCAAGCTGACCCTGAAGTTCATCTGC
ACCACCGGCAAGCTGCCCGTGCCCTGGCCCACCCTCGTGACCACCCTGACCTACGGCGTGCAGTGCTTCA
GCCGCTACCCCGACCACATGAAGCAGCACGACTTCTTCAAGTCCGCCATGCCCGAAGGCTACGTCCAGGA
GCGCACCATCAGCTTCAAGGACGACGGCACCTACAAGACCCGCGCCGAGGTGAAGTTCGAGGGCGACACC
CTGGTGAACCGCATCGAGCTGAAGGGCATCGACTTCAAGGAGGACGGCAACATCCTGGGGCACAAGCTGG
AGTACAACTTTCCGCCGCCCCCATCTACTGATCCAGAAGGTGCATACGAAACCGTGAAGAAGGAGTACAA
ACGTAAATGGAATATTGTATGGCTCAAACCACTGGGATTCAACAATACGGGCACGCTTACCGTTAAAGAC
GAACTGGCGAAACAGTATAACCTTAAAACCTTCAGTGACTTAGCGAAAATCTCGGATAAGCTGATTCTGG
GTGCAACGATGTTCTTTTTAGAAGGGCCCGATGGTTACCCAGGCCTGCAAAAACTGTACAATTTCAAATT
CAAGCACACCAAAAGCATGGACATGGGTATTCGCTATACCGCCATTGATAATAACGAAGTTCAGGTAATT
GATGCCTGGGCCACTGATGGCTTGCTGGTGAGCCACAAATTAAAAATTCTGGAGGATGATAAAGCGTTCC
GCCCGCCGTATTATGCTGCCCCCATCATCCGTCAGGATGTCTTAGATAAGCATCCTGAACTGAAGGACGT
GCTGAACAAACTCGCGAATCAAATTTCACTGGAAGAAATGCAGAAACTGAATTACAAGGTGGACGGTGAG
GGTCAGGACCCAGCGAAAGTAGCTAAGGAGTTTTTGAAAGAGAAAGGTTTAATTCTGCAGGTCGACGAAC
AAAAACTCATCTCAGAAGAGGATCTGAATTAAGAATTCGAAGCTTGATCCGGCTGCTAACAAAGCCCGAA
AGGAAGCTGAGTTGGCTGCTGCCACCGCTGAGCAATAACTAGCATAACCCCTTGGGGCCTCTAAACGGGT
CTTGAGGGGTTTTTTGCTGAAAGGAGGAACTATATCCGGATCTGGCGTAATAGCGAAGAGGCCCGCACCG
ATCGCCCTTCCCAACAGTTGCGCAGCCTGAATGGCGAATGGG
[124 nt withheld, positions 2003-2126]
C
[91 nt withheld, positions 2128-2218]
A
[49 nt withheld, positions 2220-2268]
CCTTTGACGTTGGAGTCCATGTTCTTT
[37 nt withheld, positions 2296-2332]
ACCCTATCTCGGTCTATTCTTTTGATTTATAAGGGATTTTGCCGATTTCGGCCTATTGGTTAAAAAATGA
GCTGATTTAACAAAAATTTAACGCGAATTTTAACAAAATATTAACGCTTACAATTTAGGTGGCACTTTTC
GGGGAAATGTGCGCGGAACCCCTATTTGTTTATTTTTCTAAATACATTCAAATATGTATCCGCTCATGAG
ACAATAACCCTGATAAATGCTTCAATAATATTGAAAAAGGAAGAGTATGAGTATTCAACATTTCCGTGTC
GCCCTTATTCCCTTTTTTGCGGCATTTTGCCTTCCTGTTTTTGCTCACCCAGAAACGCTGGTGAAAGTAA
AAGATGCTGAAGATCAGTTGGGTGCACGAGTGGGTTACATCGAACTGGATCTCAACAGCGGTAAGATCCT
TGAGAGTTTTCGCCCCGAAGAACGTTTTCCAATGATGAGCACTTTTAAAGTTCTGCTATGTGGCGCGGTA
TTATCCCGTATTGACGCCGGGCAAGAGCAACTCGGTCGCCGCATACACTATTCTCAGAATGACTTGGTTG
AGTACTCACCAGTCACAGAAAAGCATCTTACGGATGGCATGACAGTAAGAGAATTATGCAGTGCTGCCAT
AACCATGAGTGATAACACTGCGGCCAACTTACTTCTGACAACGATCGGAGGACCGAAGGAGCTAACCGCT
TTTTTGCACAACATGGGGGATCATGTAACTCGCCTTGATCGTTGGGAACCGGAGCTGAATGAAGCCATAC
CAAACGACGAGCGTGACACCACGATGCCTGTAGCAATGGCAACAACGTTGCGCAAACTATTAACTGGCGA
ACTACTTACTCTAGCTTCCCGGCAACAATTAATAGACTGGATGGAGGCGGATAAAGTTGCAGGACCACTT
CTGCGCTCGGCCCTTCCGGCTGGCTGGTTTATTGCTGATAAATCTGGAGCCGGTGAGCGTGGGTCTCGCG
GTATCATTGCAGCACTGGGGCCAGATGGTAAGCCCTCCCGTATCGTAGTTATCTACACGACGGGGAGTCA
GGCAACTATGGATGAACGAAATAGACAGATCGCTGAGATAGGTGCCTCACTGATTAAGCATTGGTAACTG
TCAGACCAAGTTTACTCATATATACTTTAGATTGATTTAAAACTTCATTTTTAATTTAAAAGGATCTAGG
TGAAGATCCTTTTTGATAATCTCATGACCAAAATCCCTTAACGTGAGTTTTCGTTCCACTGAGCGTCAGA
CCCCGTAGAAAAGATCAAAGGATCTTCTTGAGATCCTTTTTTTCTGCGCGTAATCTGCTGCTTGCAAACA
AAAAAACCACCGCTACCAGCGGTGGTTTGTTTGCCGGATCAAGAGCTACCAACTCTTTTTCCGAAGGTAA
CTGGCTTCAGCAGAGCGCAGATACCAAATACTGTTCTTCTAGTGTAGCCGTAGTTAGGCCACCACTTCAA
GAACTCTGTAGCACCGCCTACATACCTCGCTCTGCTAATCCTGTTACCAGTGGCTGCTGCCAGTGGCGAT
AAGTCGTGTCTTACCGGGTTGGACTCAAGACGATAGTTACCGGATAAGGCGCAGCGGTCGGGCTGAACGG
GGGGTTCGTGCACACAGCCCAGCTTGGAGCGAACGACCTACACCGAACTGAGATACCTACAGCGTGAGCT
ATGAGAAAGCGCCACGCTTCCCGAAGGGAGAAAGGCGGACAGGTATCCGGTAAGCGGCAGGGTCGGAACA
GGAGAGCGCACGAGGGAGCTTCCAGGGGGAAACGCCTGGTATCTTTATAGTCCTGTCGGGTTTCGCCACC
TCTGACTTGAGCGTCGATTTTTGTGATGCTCGTCAGGGGGGCGGAGCCTATGGAAAAACGCCAGCAACGC
GGCCTTTTTACGGTTCCTGGCCTTTTGCTGGCCTTTTGCTCACATGTTCTTTCCTGCGTTATCCCCTGAT
TCTGTGGATAACCGTATTACCGCCTTTGAGTGAGCTGATACCGCTCGCCGCAGCCGAACGACCGAGCGCA
GCGAGTCAGTGAGCGAGGAAGCGGAAGAGCGCCCAATACGCAAACCGCCTCTCCCCGCGCGTTGGCCGAT
TCATTAATGCAG
Features (pLannotate 1.2.2; 12 found; start..end, strand, type, name):
     20..38      +  promoter       T7 promoter: promoter for bacteriophage T7 RNA polymerase
     70..92      +  RBS            RBS: efficient ribosome binding site from bacteriophage T7 gene 10 (Olins and Rangwala, 1989)
    103..123     +  CDS            capTEV™ (fragment): composite tag for in vivo biotinylation, TEV protease cleavage, and 6xHis tagging
    409..1128    +  CDS            cEGFP: cEGFP is a basic (constitutively fluorescent) green fluorescent protein published in 2008, derived from Aequorea victoria.
   1802..1851    +  CDS            SET1 (fragment): solubility-enhancement tag derived from T7 phage gene 10B
   1859..1906    +  terminator     T7 terminator: transcription terminator for bacteriophage T7 RNA polymerase
   1932..1998    +  CDS            lacZα (fragment): LacZα fragment of β-galactosidase; lacZ fragment
   2003..2458    +  rep_origin     f1 ori (sequence partly withheld): f1 bacteriophage origin of replication; arrow indicates direction of (+) strand synthesis
   2484..2588    +  promoter       AmpR promoter: bla
   2589..3449    +  CDS            AmpR: β-lactamase; bla; confers resistance to ampicillin, carbenicillin, and related antibiotics
   3620..4208    +  rep_origin     ori: high-copy-number ColE1/pMB1/pBR322/pUC origin of replication
   4391..4444    +  CDS            lacI (fragment): lac repressor; lacI; The lac repressor binds to the lac operator to inhibit transcription in E. coli. This inhibition can be relieved by adding lactose or isopropyl-β-D-thiogalactopyranoside (IPTG).
