[The description below was written by a language model from this plasmid's Addgene catalogue record and pLannotate feature annotations shown in this document.]
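Description:
iSKetSnFR1 is a bacterial expression plasmid of about 4.4 kb, built on the pHHM.X513 backbone, that encodes a genetically encoded fluorescent biosensor for S-ketamine. It is propagated in E. coli through a high-copy ColE1/pUC-type origin and selected with ampicillin via the β-lactamase gene under its own promoter. An f1 phage origin is also present, along with short lacZα and lacI fragments that appear to be backbone remnants rather than functional genes.

The roughly 1.7 kb sensor coding sequence was cloned between NdeI and HindIII sites. It is transcribed from a T7 promoter, translated from the efficient phage T7 gene 10 ribosome binding site, and followed by a T7 terminator, so expression requires a host strain that supplies T7 RNA polymerase, such as a DE3 lysogen. According to the catalogue entry, the protein carries N-terminal His and HA tags and a C-terminal Myc tag, which allow affinity purification and immunodetection. The short tag-like fragments the automated annotation calls at either end of the open reading frame probably reflect these tag and linker regions.

Within the insert, the annotation recognises a GFP-derived fluorescent protein segment of about 720 bp. The flanking coding sequence on both sides is unannotated and presumably supplies the ligand-binding portion of the sensor, though the record does not state its origin.

The stated purpose is to develop a family of S-ketamine biosensors that enable optical measurement of the drug's subcellular pharmacokinetics. The associated study examined this in the endoplasmic reticulum. This particular construct is suited to producing and purifying the sensor protein in bacteria for characterisation.
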