Addgene plasmid #140466: iSKetSnFR1
Purpose: Develop a family of genetically encoded fluorescent biosensors for S-ketamine, termed iSKetSnFR1, thus enabling optical subcellular pharmacokinetics for S-Ketamine.
Depositing lab: Henry Lester. Depositing organization: California Institute of Technology. Publication: Biosensors Show the Pharmacokinetics of S-Ketamine in the Endoplasmic Reticulum. Bera K, Kamajaya A, Shivange AV, Muthusamy AK, Nichols AL, Borden PM, Grant S, Jeon J, Lin E, Bishara I, Chin TM, Cohen BN, Kim CH, Unger EK, Tian L, Marvin JS, Looger LL, Lester HA. Front Cell Neurosci. 2019 Nov 12;13:499. doi: 10.3389/fncel.2019.00499. eCollection 2019. PubMed 31798415.
Backbone
  Vector backbone: pHHM.X513
  Backbone manufacturer: Caltech
  Backbone size w/o insert (bp): 2761
  Vector type: Bacterial Expression
Growth in bacteria
  Bacterial resistance: Ampicillin, 100 μg/mL
  Growth temperature: 37°C
  Growth strain: DH5alpha
  Growth instructions: Use BL21(DE3) for bacterial expression and grow at 30 degrees C.
  Copy number: High Copy
Gene/Insert
  Gene/Insert name: iSKetSnFR1
  Insert size (bp): 1683
  Promoter: T7
  Tag / fusion protein: His Tag, HA Tag (N terminal on insert); Myc tag (C terminal on insert)
  Cloning method: Restriction Enzyme; 5′ cloning site NdeI (unknown if destroyed); 3′ cloning site HindIII (unknown if destroyed)
  Sequencing primers: 5′ T7; 3′ T7-term
Terms and licenses: Academic/Nonprofit Terms; Industry Terms: Not Available to Industry
How to cite: iSKetSnFR1 was a gift from Henry Lester (Addgene plasmid # 140466 ; http://n2t.net/addgene:140466 ; RRID:Addgene_140466)
